>Addgene plasmid #35908 | pcDNA-Wnt3A | addgene partial sequence | sequence record 45270 | TK-pA-R 5'-ttgtctccttccgtgtttca-3'
AATCGAGACCGAGGAGAGGGTTAGGGATAGGCTTACCTTCGAACCGCGGGCCCTCTAGATCAACCACTTT
GTACAAGAAAGCTGGGTCGGCGCGCCCACCCTTCAGAATTCACTTGCAGGTGTGCACGTCGTAGACGCGC
GTGCACTCCTGGCAGCTGACGTAGCAGCACCAGTGGAACACGCAGCGGCACTTCTCCCGGCGCCGCTCCG
CTCGCGCGTTGTGGCCGCGGCCGCAGCACAGCAGGTCGCAGCCGTCGATGCCGTGCGAGCTGACGTTGCA
GGTGCGGTCGCGCGTGCCGAAGGAGCCCGTCTCAGGGTTGGGCTCGCAGAAGTTGGGCGAGGCCTCGTAG
TAGACCAGGTCGCGCTCCGTGGGCACCTTGAAGTAGGTGTAGCGCGGCCGCAGGGTCTCCACCCAGCCGC
GGGACTCCCGGTGCTTCTCCACCACCATCTCCGAGGCGCTGTCGTACTTGTCCTTGAGGAAGTCACCGAT
GGCGCGGAAGTCGGGTTGCGACCACCAGCATGTCTTCACCTCGCAGCTGCCCGACAGCCCGTGGCACTTG
CACTTGAGGTGCATGTGGCTGGCGATGGCCTGGCGCCCAGCCTCGTTGTTGTGGCGGTTCATGGCTGAGC
GGGCATCTGGCCGGTTCTCCCGGGCGTCGGCGAACTCCCGAGACACCATCCCACCAAACTCGATGTCCTC
GCTACAGCCACCCCACTTCCAGCCCTTGCCTGGTGAGCCCTGGTGGCGGCTGCTGCAGCCACAGATGGCG
GCCGTGCCTTCTGCACATGAGCGTGTCACTGCAAAGGCCACACCGGCTGAGGCAATGGCGTGGACAAAGG
CCGACTCCCTGGTAGCTTTGTC
