[The description below was written by a language model from this plasmid's Addgene catalogue record.]
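Description:
pcDNA-Wnt3A is a mammalian expression plasmid that carries the human WNT3A coding sequence, an insert of about 1.07 kb recorded as having no mutations, in the Invitrogen pcDNA3.2/V5-DEST backbone. Transcription of the insert is driven by the CMV promoter, a strong constitutive viral promoter widely used for high-level expression in transfected mammalian cells. In bacteria the plasmid is maintained at high copy number and selected with ampicillin.

The backbone is a Gateway destination vector designed to allow an optional C-terminal V5 epitope fusion, and the listed sequencing primers (a T7 forward primer upstream and a V5 reverse primer downstream) are consistent with the insert sitting between the T7 priming site and the V5 region. However, the record does not list any tag on the insert, so whether the Wnt3A protein is expressed untagged or fused to V5 cannot be determined from the information given. The cloning method is recorded as restriction enzyme, although the backbone is a recombination-based vector. The record does not explain this. No feature table is provided, so other backbone elements, such as any mammalian selection marker, polyadenylation signal or origins of replication, are not documented here.

The associated publication describes a uniform library of human Wnt expression constructs used to compare the secretion and signalling activities of the different family members. This plasmid is the Wnt3A member of that set. It is suited to transient or other transfection-based expression of human Wnt3A, a secreted ligand, for studies of Wnt secretion and pathway activation.
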