Addgene plasmid #35908: pcDNA-Wnt3A
Depositing lab: Marian Waterman. Depositing organization: University of California, Irvine. Publication: A uniform human Wnt expression library reveals a shared secretory pathway and unique signaling activities. Najdi R, Proffitt K, Sprowl S, Kaur S, Yu J, Covey TM, Virshup DM, Waterman ML. Differentiation. 2012 Sep;84(2):203-13. doi: 10.1016/j.diff.2012.06.004. Epub 2012 Jul 9. PubMed 22784633.
Backbone
  Vector backbone: pcDNA3.2/V5-DEST
  Backbone manufacturer: Invitrogen
  Backbone size w/o insert (bp): 7711
  Vector type: Mammalian Expression
Growth in bacteria
  Bacterial resistance: Ampicillin, 100 μg/mL
  Growth temperature: 37°C
  Growth strain: DH5alpha
  Copy number: High Copy
Gene/Insert
  Gene/Insert name: Wnt3A (alt name: Wnt3A)
  Species: H. sapiens (human)
  Insert size (bp): 1065
  Mutation: None
  Entrez Gene: WNT3A
  Promoter: CMV
  Cloning method: Restriction Enzyme
  Sequencing primers: 5′ T7-FWD; 3′ V5-Reverse
Terms and licenses: Academic/Nonprofit Terms; Industry Terms: Not Available to Industry
How to cite: pcDNA-Wnt3A was a gift from Marian Waterman (Addgene plasmid # 35908 ; http://n2t.net/addgene:35908 ; RRID:Addgene_35908)
