LOCUS       Exported 6597 bp ds-DNA circular SYN 12-MAY-2021
DEFINITION  synthetic circular DNA
ACCESSION   .
VERSION     .
KEYWORDS    pcDNA-Wnt3A
SOURCE      synthetic DNA construct
  ORGANISM  synthetic DNA construct
REFERENCE   1 (bases 1 to 6597)
  AUTHORS   Najdi R, Proffitt K, Sprowl S, Kaur S, Yu J, Covey TM, Virshup DM,
            Waterman ML
  TITLE     A uniform human Wnt expression library reveals a shared secretory
            pathway and unique signaling activities.
  JOURNAL   Differentiation. 2012 Sep;84(2):203-13. doi:
            10.1016/j.diff.2012.06.004. Epub 2012 Jul 9.
  PUBMED    22784633
REFERENCE   2 (bases 1 to 6597)
  AUTHORS   .
  TITLE     Direct Submission
  JOURNAL   Exported May 12, 2021 from SnapGene Server 1.1.58
            http://www.snapgene.com
FEATURES             Location/Qualifiers
     source          1..6597
                     /organism="synthetic DNA construct"
                     /mol_type="other DNA"
     primer_bind     complement(44..63)
                     /label=pRS-marker
                     /note="pRS vectors, use to sequence yeast selectable
                     marker"
     enhancer        235..614
                     /label=CMV enhancer
                     /note="human cytomegalovirus immediate early enhancer"
     promoter        615..818
                     /label=CMV promoter
                     /note="human cytomegalovirus (CMV) immediate early
                     promoter"
     primer_bind     769..789
                     /label=CMV-F
                     /note="Human CMV immediate early promoter, forward primer"
     primer_bind     863..882
                     /label=T7
                     /note="T7 promoter, forward primer"
     promoter        863..881
                     /label=T7 promoter
                     /note="promoter for bacteriophage T7 RNA polymerase"
     protein_bind    911..935
                     /gene="mutant version of attB"
                     /label=attB1
                     /bound_moiety="BP Clonase(TM)"
                     /note="recombination site for the Gateway(R) BP reaction"
     protein_bind    complement(2037..2061)
                     /gene="mutant version of attB"
                     /label=attB2
                     /bound_moiety="BP Clonase(TM)"
                     /note="recombination site for the Gateway(R) BP reaction"
     CDS             2087..2128
                     /codon_start=1
                     /product="epitope tag from simian virus 5"
                     /label=V5 tag
                     /translation="GKPIPNPLLGLDST"
     primer_bind     complement(2168..2187)
                     /label=TK-pA-R
                     /note="Thymidine kinase polyA, reverse primer"
     polyA_signal    2212..2260
                     /label=HSV TK poly(A) signal
                     /note="herpes simplex virus thymidine kinase
                     polyadenylation signal (Cole and Stacy, 1985)"
     rep_origin      2462..2890
                     /direction=RIGHT
                     /label=f1 ori
                     /note="f1 bacteriophage origin of replication; arrow
                     indicates direction of (+) strand synthesis"
     primer_bind     complement(2549..2568)
                     /label=F1ori-R
                     /note="F1 origin, reverse primer"
     primer_bind     2759..2780
                     /label=F1ori-F
                     /note="F1 origin, forward primer"
     primer_bind     complement(2899..2919)
                     /label=pBABE 3'
                     /note="SV40 enhancer, reverse primer for pBABE vectors"
     promoter        2904..3233
                     /label=SV40 promoter
                     /note="SV40 enhancer and early promoter"
     rep_origin      3084..3219
                     /label=SV40 ori
                     /note="SV40 origin of replication"
     primer_bind     3146..3165
                     /label=SV40pro-F
                     /note="SV40 promoter/origin, forward primer"
     CDS             3300..4094
                     /codon_start=1
                     /gene="aph(3')-II (or nptII)"
                     /product="aminoglycoside phosphotransferase from Tn5"
                     /label=NeoR/KanR
                     /note="confers resistance to neomycin, kanamycin, and G418
                     (Geneticin(R))"
                     /translation="MIEQDGLHAGSPAAWVERLFGYDWAQQTIGCSDAAVFRLSAQGRP
                     VLFVKTDLSGALNELQDEAARLSWLATTGVPCAAVLDVVTEAGRDWLLLGEVPGQDLLS
                     SHLAPAEKVSIMADAMRRLHTLDPATCPFDHQAKHRIERARTRMEAGLVDQDDLDEEHQ
                     GLAPAELFARLKARMPDGEDLVVTHGDACLPNIMVENGRFSGFIDCGRLGVADRYQDIA
                     LATRDIAEELGGEWADRFLVLYGIAAPDSQRIAFYRLLDEFF"
     primer_bind     complement(3354..3373)
                     /label=Neo-R
                     /note="Neomycin resistance gene, reverse primer"
     primer_bind     3964..3983
                     /label=Neo-F
                     /note="Neomycin resistance gene, forward primer"
     polyA_signal    4270..4391
                     /label=SV40 poly(A) signal
                     /note="SV40 polyadenylation signal"
     primer_bind     complement(4307..4326)
                     /label=SV40pA-R
                     /note="SV40 polyA, reverse primer"
     primer_bind     4361..4380
                     /label=EBV-rev
                     /note="SV40 polyA terminator, reverse primer"
     primer_bind     complement(4440..4456)
                     /label=M13 rev
                     /note="common sequencing primer, one of multiple similar
                     variants"
     primer_bind     complement(4440..4456)
                     /label=M13 Reverse
                     /note="In lacZ gene. Also called M13-rev"
     primer_bind     complement(4453..4475)
                     /label=M13/pUC Reverse
                     /note="In lacZ gene"
     protein_bind    4464..4480
                     /label=lac operator
                     /bound_moiety="lac repressor encoded by lacI"
                     /note="The lac repressor binds to the lac operator to
                     inhibit transcription in E. coli. This inhibition can be
                     relieved by adding lactose or
                     isopropyl-beta-D-thiogalactopyranoside (IPTG)."
     promoter        complement(4488..4518)
                     /label=lac promoter
                     /note="promoter for the E. coli lac operon"
     protein_bind    4533..4554
                     /label=CAP binding site
                     /bound_moiety="E. coli catabolite activator protein"
                     /note="CAP binding activates transcription in the presence
                     of cAMP."
     primer_bind     complement(4671..4688)
                     /label=L4440
                     /note="L4440 vector, forward primer"
     rep_origin      complement(4842..5430)
                     /direction=LEFT
                     /label=ori
                     /note="high-copy-number ColE1/pMB1/pBR322/pUC origin of
                     replication"
     primer_bind     complement(4922..4941)
                     /label=pBR322ori-F
                     /note="pBR322 origin, forward primer"
     CDS             complement(5601..6461)
                     /codon_start=1
                     /gene="bla"
                     /product="beta-lactamase"
                     /label=AmpR
                     /note="confers resistance to ampicillin, carbenicillin, and
                     related antibiotics"
                     /translation="MSIQHFRVALIPFFAAFCLPVFAHPETLVKVKDAEDQLGARVGYI
                     ELDLNSGKILESFRPEERFPMMSTFKVLLCGAVLSRIDAGQEQLGRRIHYSQNDLVEYS
                     PVTEKHLTDGMTVRELCSAAITMSDNTAANLLLTTIGGPKELTAFLHNMGDHVTRLDRW
                     EPELNEAIPNDERDTTMPVAMATTLRKLLTGELLTLASRQQLIDWMEADKVAGPLLRSA
                     LPAGWFIADKSGAGERGSRGIIAALGPDGKPSRIVVIYTTGSQATMDERNRQIAEIGAS
                     LIKHW"
     primer_bind     6224..6243
                     /label=Amp-R
                     /note="Ampicillin resistance gene, reverse primer"
     promoter        complement(6462..6566)
                     /gene="bla"
                     /label=AmpR promoter
ORIGIN
        1 gacggatcgg gagatctccc gatcccctat ggtcgactct cagtacaatc tgctctgatg
       61 ccgcatagtt aagccagtat ctgctccctg cttgtgtgtt ggaggtcgct gagtagtgcg
      121 cgagcaaaat ttaagctaca acaaggcaag gcttgaccga caattgcatg aagaatctgc
      181 ttagggttag gcgttttgcg ctgcttcgcg atgtacgggc cagatatacg cgttgacatt
      241 gattattgac tagttattaa tagtaatcaa ttacggggtc attagttcat agcccatata
      301 tggagttccg cgttacataa cttacggtaa atggcccgcc tggctgaccg cccaacgacc
      361 cccgcccatt gacgtcaata atgacgtatg ttcccatagt aacgccaata gggactttcc
      421 attgacgtca atgggtggac tatttacggt aaactgccca cttggcagta catcaagtgt
      481 atcatatgcc aagtacgccc cctattgacg tcaatgacgg taaatggccc gcctggcatt
      541 atgcccagta catgacctta tgggactttc ctacttggca gtacatctac gtattagtca
      601 tcgctattac catggtgatg cggttttggc agtacatcaa tgggcgtgga tagcggtttg
      661 actcacgggg atttccaagt ctccacccca ttgacgtcaa tgggagtttg ttttggcacc
      721 aaaatcaacg ggactttcca aaatgtcgta acaactccgc cccattgacg caaatgggcg
      781 gtaggcgtgt acggtgggag gtctatataa gcagagctct ctggctaact agagaaccca
      841 ctgcttactg gcttatcgaa attaatacga ctcactatag ggagacccaa gctggctagt
      901 taagctatca acaagtttgt acaaaaaagc aggctccgcg gccgccccct tcaccatggc
      961 cccactcgga tacttcttac tcctctgcag cctgaagcag gctctgggca gctacccgat
     1021 ctggtggtcg ctggctgttg ggccacagta ttcctccctg ggctcgcagc ccatcctgtg
     1081 tgccagcatc ccgggcctgg tccccaagca gctccgcttc tgcaggaact acgtggagat
     1141 catgcccagc gtggccgagg gcatcaagat tggcatccag gagtgccagc accagttccg
     1201 cggccgccgg tggaactgca ccaccgtcca cgacagcctg gccatcttcg ggcccgtgct
     1261 ggacaaagct accagggagt cggcctttgt ccacgccatt gcctcagccg gtgtggcctt
     1321 tgcagtgaca cgctcatgtg cagaaggcac ggccgccatc tgtggctgca gcagccgcca
     1381 ccagggctca ccaggcaagg gctggaagtg gggtggctgt agcgaggaca tcgagtttgg
     1441 tgggatggtg tctcgggagt tcgccgacgc ccgggagaac cggccagatg cccgctcagc
     1501 catgaaccgc cacaacaacg aggctgggcg ccaggccatc gccagccaca tgcacctcaa
     1561 gtgcaagtgc cacgggctgt cgggcagctg cgaggtgaag acatgctggt ggtcgcaacc
     1621 cgacttccgc gccatcggtg acttcctcaa ggacaagtac gacagcgcct cggagatggt
     1681 ggtggagaag caccgggagt cccgcggctg ggtggagacc ctgcggccgc gctacaccta
     1741 cttcaaggtg cccacggagc gcgacctggt ctactacgag gcctcgccca acttctgcga
     1801 gcccaaccct gagacgggct ccttcggcac gcgcgaccgc acctgcaacg tcagctcgca
     1861 cggcatcgac ggctgcgacc tgctgtgctg cggccgcggc cacaacgcgc gagcggagcg
     1921 gcgccgggag aagtgccgct gcgtgttcca ctggtgctgc tacgtcagct gccaggagtg
     1981 cacgcgcgtc tacgacgtgc acacctgcaa gtgaattctg aagggtgggc gcgccgaccc
     2041 agctttcttg tacaaagtgg ttgatctaga gggcccgcgg ttcgaaggta agcctatccc
     2101 taaccctctc ctcggtctcg attctacgcg taccggttag taatgagttt aaacggggga
     2161 ggctaactga aacacggaag gagacaatac cggaaggaac ccgcgctatg acggcaataa
     2221 aaagacagaa taaaacgcac gggtgttggg tcgtttgttc ataaacgcgg ggttcggtcc
     2281 cagggctggc actctgtcga taccccaccg agaccccatt ggggccaata cgcccgcgtt
     2341 tcttcctttt ccccacccca ccccccaagt tcgggtgaag gcccagggct cgcagccaac
     2401 gtcggggcgg caggccctgc catagcagat ctgcgcagct ggggctctag ggggtatccc
     2461 cnnnnnnnnn nnnnnnnnnn nnnnnnnnnn nnnnnnnnnn nnnnnnnnnn nnnnnnnnnn
     2521 nnnnnnnnnn nnnnnnnnnn nnnnnnnnnn nnnnnnnnnn nnnnnnnnnn nnnnnnnnnn
     2581 nnnnncgccg gctttccccg tcaagctcta aatcggggca nnnnnnnnnn nnnnnnnnnn
     2641 nnnnnnnnnn nnnnnnnnnn nnnnnnnnnn nnnnnnnann nnnnnnnnnn nnnnnnnnnn
     2701 nnnnnnnnnn nnnnnnnnnn nnnnnnncct ttgacgttgg agtccacgtt ctttaatagt
     2761 ggactcttgt tccaaactgg aacaacactc aaccctatct cggtctattc ttttgattta
     2821 taagggattt tggggatttc ggcctattgg ttaaaaaatg agctgattta acaaaaattt
     2881 aacgcgaatt aattctgtgg aatgtgtgtc agttagggtg tggaaagtcc ccaggctccc
     2941 cagcaggcag aagtatgcaa agcatgcatc tcaattagtc agcaaccagg tgtggaaagt
     3001 ccccaggctc cccagcaggc agaagtatgc aaagcatgca tctcaattag tcagcaacca
     3061 tagtcccgcc cctaactccg cccatcccgc ccctaactcc gcccagttcc gcccattctc
     3121 cgccccatgg ctgactaatt ttttttattt atgcagaggc cgaggccgcc tctgcctctg
     3181 agctattcca gaagtagtga ggaggctttt ttggaggcct aggcttttgc aaaaagctcc
     3241 cgggagcttg tatatccatt ttcggatctg atcaagagac aggatgagga tcgtttcgca
     3301 tgattgaaca agatggattg cacgcaggtt ctccggccgc ttgggtggag aggctattcg
     3361 gctatgactg ggcacaacag acaatcggct gctctgatgc cgccgtgttc cggctgtcag
     3421 cgcaggggcg cccggttctt tttgtcaaga ccgacctgtc cggtgccctg aatgaactgc
     3481 aggacgaggc agcgcggcta tcgtggctgg ccacgacggg cgttccttgc gcagctgtgc
     3541 tcgacgttgt cactgaagcg ggaagggact ggctgctatt gggcgaagtg ccggggcagg
     3601 atctcctgtc atctcacctt gctcctgccg agaaagtatc catcatggct gatgcaatgc
     3661 ggcggctgca tacgcttgat ccggctacct gcccattcga ccaccaagcg aaacatcgca
     3721 tcgagcgagc acgtactcgg atggaagccg gtcttgtcga tcaggatgat ctggacgaag
     3781 agcatcaggg gctcgcgcca gccgaactgt tcgccaggct caaggcgcgc atgcccgacg
     3841 gcgaggatct cgtcgtgacc catggcgatg cctgcttgcc gaatatcatg gtggaaaatg
     3901 gccgcttttc tggattcatc gactgtggcc ggctgggtgt ggcggaccgc tatcaggaca
     3961 tagcgttggc tacccgtgat attgctgaag agcttggcgg cgaatgggct gaccgcttcc
     4021 tcgtgcttta cggtatcgcc gctcccgatt cgcagcgcat cgccttctat cgccttcttg
     4081 acgagttctt ctgagcggga ctctggggtt cgcgaaatga ccgaccaagc gacgcccaac
     4141 ctgccatcac gagatttcga ttccaccgcc gccttctatg aaaggttggg cttcggaatc
     4201 gttttccggg acgccggctg gatgatcctc cagcgcgggg atctcatgct ggagttcttc
     4261 gcccacccca acttgtttat tgcagcttat aatggttaca aataaagcaa tagcatcaca
     4321 aatttcacaa ataaagcatt tttttcactg cattctagtt gtggtttgtc caaactcatc
     4381 aatgtatctt atcatgtctg tataccgtcg acctctagct agagcttggc gtaatcatgg
     4441 tcatagctgt ttcctgtgtg aaattgttat ccgctcacaa ttccacacaa catacgagcc
     4501 ggaagcataa agtgtaaagc ctggggtgcc taatgagtga gctaactcac attaattgcg
     4561 ttgcgctcac tgcccgcttt ccagtcggga aacctgtcgt gccagctgca ttaatgaatc
     4621 ggccaacgcg cggggagagg cggtttgcgt attgggcgct cttccgcttc ctcgctcact
     4681 gactcgctgc gctcggtcgt tcggctgcgg cgagcggtat cagctcactc aaaggcggta
     4741 atacggttat ccacagaatc aggggataac gcaggaaaga acatgtgagc aaaaggccag
     4801 caaaaggcca ggaaccgtaa aaaggccgcg ttgctggcgt ttttccatag gctccgcccc
     4861 cctgacgagc atcacaaaaa tcgacgctca agtcagaggt ggcgaaaccc gacaggacta
     4921 taaagatacc aggcgtttcc ccctggaagc tccctcgtgc gctctcctgt tccgaccctg
     4981 ccgcttaccg gatacctgtc cgcctttctc ccttcgggaa gcgtggcgct ttctcaatgc
     5041 tcacgctgta ggtatctcag ttcggtgtag gtcgttcgct ccaagctggg ctgtgtgcac
     5101 gaaccccccg ttcagcccga ccgctgcgcc ttatccggta actatcgtct tgagtccaac
     5161 ccggtaagac acgacttatc gccactggca gcagccactg gtaacaggat tagcagagcg
     5221 aggtatgtag gcggtgctac agagttcttg aagtggtggc ctaactacgg ctacactaga
     5281 aggacagtat ttggtatctg cgctctgctg aagccagtta ccttcggaaa aagagttggt
     5341 agctcttgat ccggcaaaca aaccaccgct ggtagcggtg gtttttttgt ttgcaagcag
     5401 cagattacgc gcagaaaaaa aggatctcaa gaagatcctt tgatcttttc tacggggtct
     5461 gacgctcagt ggaacgaaaa ctcacgttaa gggattttgg tcatgagatt atcaaaaagg
     5521 atcttcacct agatcctttt aaattaaaaa tgaagtttta aatcaatcta aagtatatat
     5581 gagtaaactt ggtctgacag ttaccaatgc ttaatcagtg aggcacctat ctcagcgatc
     5641 tgtctatttc gttcatccat agttgcctga ctccccgtcg tgtagataac tacgatacgg
     5701 gagggcttac catctggccc cagtgctgca atgataccgc gagacccacg ctcaccggct
     5761 ccagatttat cagcaataaa ccagccagcc ggaagggccg agcgcagaag tggtcctgca
     5821 actttatccg cctccatcca gtctattaat tgttgccggg aagctagagt aagtagttcg
     5881 ccagttaata gtttgcgcaa cgttgttgcc attgctacag gcatcgtggt gtcacgctcg
     5941 tcgtttggta tggcttcatt cagctccggt tcccaacgat caaggcgagt tacatgatcc
     6001 cccatgttgt gcaaaaaagc ggttagctcc ttcggtcctc cgatcgttgt cagaagtaag
     6061 ttggccgcag tgttatcact catggttatg gcagcactgc ataattctct tactgtcatg
     6121 ccatccgtaa gatgcttttc tgtgactggt gagtactcaa ccaagtcatt ctgagaatag
     6181 tgtatgcggc gaccgagttg ctcttgcccg gcgtcaatac gggataatac cgcgccacat
     6241 agcagaactt taaaagtgct catcattgga aaacgttctt cggggcgaaa actctcaagg
     6301 atcttaccgc tgttgagatc cagttcgatg taacccactc gtgcacccaa ctgatcttca
     6361 gcatctttta ctttcaccag cgtttctggg tgagcaaaaa caggaaggca aaatgccgca
     6421 aaaaagggaa taagggcgac acggaaatgt tgaatactca tactcttcct ttttcaatat
     6481 tattgaagca tttatcaggg ttattgtctc atgagcggat acatatttga atgtatttag
     6541 aaaaataaac aaataggggt tccgcgcaca tttccccgaa aagtgccacc tgacgtc
//
