LOCUS       Exported 6597 bp ds-DNA circular SYN 12-MAY-2021
DEFINITION  synthetic circular DNA
ACCESSION   .
VERSION     .
KEYWORDS    pcDNA-Wnt3A
SOURCE      synthetic DNA construct
  ORGANISM  synthetic DNA construct
REFERENCE   1 (bases 1 to 6597)
  AUTHORS   Najdi R, Proffitt K, Sprowl S, Kaur S, Yu J, Covey TM, Virshup DM,
            Waterman ML
  TITLE     A uniform human Wnt expression library reveals a shared secretory
            pathway and unique signaling activities.
  JOURNAL   Differentiation. 2012 Sep;84(2):203-13. doi:
            10.1016/j.diff.2012.06.004. Epub 2012 Jul 9.
  PUBMED    22784633
REFERENCE   2 (bases 1 to 6597)
  AUTHORS   .
  TITLE     Direct Submission
  JOURNAL   Exported May 12, 2021 from SnapGene Server 1.1.58
            http://www.snapgene.com
FEATURES             Location/Qualifiers
     source          1..6597
                     /organism="synthetic DNA construct"
                     /mol_type="other DNA"
     primer_bind     complement(44..63)
                     /label=pRS-marker
                     /note="pRS vectors, use to sequence yeast selectable
                     marker"
     enhancer        235..614
                     /label=CMV enhancer
                     /note="human cytomegalovirus immediate early enhancer"
     promoter        615..818
                     /label=CMV promoter
                     /note="human cytomegalovirus (CMV) immediate early
                     promoter"
     primer_bind     769..789
                     /label=CMV-F
                     /note="Human CMV immediate early promoter, forward primer"
     primer_bind     863..882
                     /label=T7
                     /note="T7 promoter, forward primer"
     promoter        863..881
                     /label=T7 promoter
                     /note="promoter for bacteriophage T7 RNA polymerase"
     protein_bind    911..935
                     /gene="mutant version of attB"
                     /label=attB1
                     /bound_moiety="BP Clonase(TM)"
                     /note="recombination site for the Gateway(R) BP reaction"
     protein_bind    complement(2037..2061)
                     /gene="mutant version of attB"
                     /label=attB2
                     /bound_moiety="BP Clonase(TM)"
                     /note="recombination site for the Gateway(R) BP reaction"
     CDS             2087..2128
                     /codon_start=1
                     /product="epitope tag from simian virus 5"
                     /label=V5 tag
                     /translation="GKPIPNPLLGLDST"
     primer_bind     complement(2168..2187)
                     /label=TK-pA-R
                     /note="Thymidine kinase polyA, reverse primer"
     polyA_signal    2212..2260
                     /label=HSV TK poly(A) signal
                     /note="herpes simplex virus thymidine kinase
                     polyadenylation signal (Cole and Stacy, 1985)"
     rep_origin      2462..2890
                     /direction=RIGHT
                     /label=f1 ori
                     /note="f1 bacteriophage origin of replication; arrow
                     indicates direction of (+) strand synthesis"
     primer_bind     complement(2549..2568)
                     /label=F1ori-R
                     /note="F1 origin, reverse primer"
     primer_bind     2759..2780
                     /label=F1ori-F
                     /note="F1 origin, forward primer"
     primer_bind     complement(2899..2919)
                     /label=pBABE 3'
                     /note="SV40 enhancer, reverse primer for pBABE vectors"
     promoter        2904..3233
                     /label=SV40 promoter
                     /note="SV40 enhancer and early promoter"
     rep_origin      3084..3219
                     /label=SV40 ori
                     /note="SV40 origin of replication"
     primer_bind     3146..3165
                     /label=SV40pro-F
                     /note="SV40 promoter/origin, forward primer"
     CDS             3300..4094
                     /codon_start=1
                     /gene="aph(3')-II (or nptII)"
                     /product="aminoglycoside phosphotransferase from Tn5"
                     /label=NeoR/KanR
                     /note="confers resistance to neomycin, kanamycin, and G418
                     (Geneticin(R))"
                     /translation="MIEQDGLHAGSPAAWVERLFGYDWAQQTIGCSDAAVFRLSAQGRP
                     VLFVKTDLSGALNELQDEAARLSWLATTGVPCAAVLDVVTEAGRDWLLLGEVPGQDLLS
                     SHLAPAEKVSIMADAMRRLHTLDPATCPFDHQAKHRIERARTRMEAGLVDQDDLDEEHQ
                     GLAPAELFARLKARMPDGEDLVVTHGDACLPNIMVENGRFSGFIDCGRLGVADRYQDIA
                     LATRDIAEELGGEWADRFLVLYGIAAPDSQRIAFYRLLDEFF"
     primer_bind     complement(3354..3373)
                     /label=Neo-R
                     /note="Neomycin resistance gene, reverse primer"
     primer_bind     3964..3983
                     /label=Neo-F
                     /note="Neomycin resistance gene, forward primer"
     polyA_signal    4270..4391
                     /label=SV40 poly(A) signal
                     /note="SV40 polyadenylation signal"
     primer_bind     complement(4307..4326)
                     /label=SV40pA-R
                     /note="SV40 polyA, reverse primer"
     primer_bind     4361..4380
                     /label=EBV-rev
                     /note="SV40 polyA terminator, reverse primer"
     primer_bind     complement(4440..4456)
                     /label=M13 rev
                     /note="common sequencing primer, one of multiple similar
                     variants"
     primer_bind     complement(4440..4456)
                     /label=M13 Reverse
                     /note="In lacZ gene. Also called M13-rev"
     primer_bind     complement(4453..4475)
                     /label=M13/pUC Reverse
                     /note="In lacZ gene"
     protein_bind    4464..4480
                     /label=lac operator
                     /bound_moiety="lac repressor encoded by lacI"
                     /note="The lac repressor binds to the lac operator to
                     inhibit transcription in E. coli. This inhibition can be
                     relieved by adding lactose or
                     isopropyl-beta-D-thiogalactopyranoside (IPTG)."
     promoter        complement(4488..4518)
                     /label=lac promoter
                     /note="promoter for the E. coli lac operon"
     protein_bind    4533..4554
                     /label=CAP binding site
                     /bound_moiety="E. coli catabolite activator protein"
                     /note="CAP binding activates transcription in the presence
                     of cAMP."
     primer_bind     complement(4671..4688)
                     /label=L4440
                     /note="L4440 vector, forward primer"
     rep_origin      complement(4842..5430)
                     /direction=LEFT
                     /label=ori
                     /note="high-copy-number ColE1/pMB1/pBR322/pUC origin of
                     replication"
     primer_bind     complement(4922..4941)
                     /label=pBR322ori-F
                     /note="pBR322 origin, forward primer"
     CDS             complement(5601..6461)
                     /codon_start=1
                     /gene="bla"
                     /product="beta-lactamase"
                     /label=AmpR
                     /note="confers resistance to ampicillin, carbenicillin, and
                     related antibiotics"
                     /translation="MSIQHFRVALIPFFAAFCLPVFAHPETLVKVKDAEDQLGARVGYI
                     ELDLNSGKILESFRPEERFPMMSTFKVLLCGAVLSRIDAGQEQLGRRIHYSQNDLVEYS
                     PVTEKHLTDGMTVRELCSAAITMSDNTAANLLLTTIGGPKELTAFLHNMGDHVTRLDRW
                     EPELNEAIPNDERDTTMPVAMATTLRKLLTGELLTLASRQQLIDWMEADKVAGPLLRSA
                     LPAGWFIADKSGAGERGSRGIIAALGPDGKPSRIVVIYTTGSQATMDERNRQIAEIGAS
                     LIKHW"
     primer_bind     6224..6243
                     /label=Amp-R
                     /note="Ampicillin resistance gene, reverse primer"
     promoter        complement(6462..6566)
                     /gene="bla"
                     /label=AmpR promoter
ORIGIN
        1 gacggatcgg gagatctccc gatcccctat ggtgcactct cagtacaatc tgctctgatg
       61 ccgcatagtt aagccagtat ctgctccctg cttgtgtgtt ggaggtcgct gagtagtgcg
      121 cgagcaaaat ttaagctaca acaaggcaag gcttgaccga caattgcatg aagaatctgc
      181 ttagggttag gcgttttgcg ctgcttcgcg atgtacgggc cagatatacg cgttgacatt
      241 gattattgac tagttattaa tagtaatcaa ttacggggtc attagttcat agcccatata
      301 tggagttccg cgttacataa cttacggtaa atggcccgcc tggctgaccg cccaacgacc
      361 cccgcccatt gacgtcaata atgacgtatg ttcccatagt aacgccaata gggactttcc
      421 attgacgtca atgggtggag tatttacggt aaactgccca cttggcagta catcaagtgt
      481 atcatatgcc aagtacgccc cctattgacg tcaatgacgg taaatggccc gcctggcatt
      541 atgcccagta catgacctta tgggactttc ctacttggca gtacatctac gtattagtca
      601 tcgctattac catggtgatg cggttttggc agtacatcaa tgggcgtgga tagcggtttg
      661 actcacgggg atttccaagt ctccacccca ttgacgtcaa tgggagtttg ttttggcacc
      721 aaaatcaacg ggactttcca aaatgtcgta acaactccgc cccattgacg caaatgggcg
      781 gtaggcgtgt acggtgggag gtctatataa gcagagctct ctggctaact agagaaccca
      841 ctgcttactg gcttatcgaa attaatacga ctcactatag ggagacccaa gctggctagt
      901 taagctatca acaagtttgt acaaaaaagc aggctccgcg gccgccccct tcaccatggc
      961 cccactcgga tacttcttac tcctctgcag cctgaagcag gctctgggca gctacccgat
     1021 ctggtggtcg ctggctgttg ggccacagta ttcctccctg ggctcgcagc ccatcctgtg
     1081 tgccagcatc ccgggcctgg tccccaagca gctccgcttc tgcaggaact acgtggagat
     1141 catgcccagc gtggccgagg gcatcaagat tggcatccag gagtgccagc accagttccg
     1201 cggccgccgg tggaactgca ccaccgtcca cgacagcctg gccatcttcg ggcccgtgct
     1261 ggacaaagct accagggagt cggcctttgt ccacgccatt gcctcagccg gtgtggcctt
     1321 tgcagtgaca cgctcatgtg cagaaggcac ggccgccatc tgtggctgca gcagccgcca
     1381 ccagggctca ccaggcaagg gctggaagtg gggtggctgt agcgaggaca tcgagtttgg
     1441 tgggatggtg tctcgggagt tcgccgacgc ccgggagaac cggccagatg cccgctcagc
     1501 catgaaccgc cacaacaacg aggctgggcg ccaggccatc gccagccaca tgcacctcaa
     1561 gtgcaagtgc cacgggctgt cgggcagctg cgaggtgaag acatgctggt ggtcgcaacc
     1621 cgacttccgc gccatcggtg acttcctcaa ggacaagtac gacagcgcct cggagatggt
     1681 ggtggagaag caccgggagt cccgcggctg ggtggagacc ctgcggccgc gctacaccta
     1741 cttcaaggtg cccacggagc gcgacctggt ctactacgag gcctcgccca acttctgcga
     1801 gcccaaccct gagacgggct ccttcggcac gcgcgaccgc acctgcaacg tcagctcgca
     1861 cggcatcgac ggctgcgacc tgctgtgctg cggccgcggc cacaacgcgc gagcggagcg
     1921 gcgccgggag aagtgccgct gcgtgttcca ctggtgctgc tacgtcagct gccaggagtg
     1981 cacgcgcgtc tacgacgtgc acacctgcaa gtgaattctg aagggtgggc gcgccgaccc
     2041 agctttcttg tacaaagtgg ttgatctaga gggcccgcgg ttcgaaggta agcctatccc
     2101 taaccctctc ctcggtctcg attctacgcg taccggttag taatgagttt aaacggggga
     2161 ggctaactga aacacggaag gagacaatac cggaaggaac ccgcgctatg acggcaataa
     2221 aaagacagaa taaaacgcac gggtgttggg tcgtttgttc ataaacgcgg ggttcggtcc
     2281 cagggctggc actctgtcga taccccaccg agaccccatt ggggccaata cgcccgcgtt
     2341 tcttcctttt ccccacccca ccccccaagt tcgggtgaag gcccagggct cgcagccaac
     2401 gtcggggcgg caggccctgc catagcagat ctgcgcagct ggggctctag ggggtatccc
     2461 cnnnnnnnnn nnnnnnnnnn nnnnnnnnnn nnnnnnnnnn nnnnnnnnnn nnnnnnnnnn
     2521 nnnnnnnnnn nnnnnnnnnn nnnnnnnnnn nnnnnnnnnn nnnnnnnnnn nnnnnnnnnn
     2581 nnnnncnnnn nnnnnnnnnn nnnnnnnnnn nnnnnnnnnn nnnnnnnnnn nnnnnnnnnn
     2641 nnnnnnnnnn nnnnnnnnnn nnnnnnnnnn nnnnnnnann nnnnnnnnnn nnnnnnnnnn
     2701 nnnnnnnnnn nnnnnnnnnn nnnnnnncct ttgacgttgg agtccacgtt ctttaatagt
     2761 ggactcttgt tccaaactgg aacaacactc aaccctatct cggtctattc ttttgattta
     2821 taagggattt tgccgatttc ggcctattgg ttaaaaaatg agctgattta acaaaaattt
     2881 aacgcgaatt aattctgtgg aatgtgtgtc agttagggtg tggaaagtcc ccaggctccc
     2941 cagcaggcag aagtatgcaa agcatgcatc tcaattagtc agcaaccagg tgtggaaagt
     3001 ccccaggctc cccagcaggc agaagtatgc aaagcatgca tctcaattag tcagcaacca
     3061 tagtcccgcc cctaactccg cccatcccgc ccctaactcc gcccagttcc gcccattctc
     3121 cgccccatgg ctgactaatt ttttttattt atgcagaggc cgaggccgcc tctgcctctg
     3181 agctattcca gaagtagtga ggaggctttt ttggaggcct aggcttttgc aaaaagctcc
     3241 cgggagcttg tatatccatt ttcggatctg atcaagagac aggatgagga tcgtttcgca
     3301 tgattgaaca agatggattg cacgcaggtt ctccggccgc ttgggtggag aggctattcg
     3361 gctatgactg ggcacaacag acaatcggct gctctgatgc cgccgtgttc cggctgtcag
     3421 cgcaggggcg cccggttctt tttgtcaaga ccgacctgtc cggtgccctg aatgaactgc
     3481 aggacgaggc agcgcggcta tcgtggctgg ccacgacggg cgttccttgc gcagctgtgc
     3541 tcgacgttgt cactgaagcg ggaagggact ggctgctatt gggcgaagtg ccggggcagg
     3601 atctcctgtc atctcacctt gctcctgccg agaaagtatc catcatggct gatgcaatgc
     3661 ggcggctgca tacgcttgat ccggctacct gcccattcga ccaccaagcg aaacatcgca
     3721 tcgagcgagc acgtactcgg atggaagccg gtcttgtcga tcaggatgat ctggacgaag
     3781 agcatcaggg gctcgcgcca gccgaactgt tcgccaggct caaggcgcgc atgcccgacg
     3841 gcgaggatct cgtcgtgacc catggcgatg cctgcttgcc gaatatcatg gtggaaaatg
     3901 gccgcttttc tggattcatc gactgtggcc ggctgggtgt ggcggaccgc tatcaggaca
     3961 tagcgttggc tacccgtgat attgctgaag agcttggcgg cgaatgggct gaccgcttcc
     4021 tcgtgcttta cggtatcgcc gctcccgatt cgcagcgcat cgccttctat cgccttcttg
     4081 acgagttctt ctgagcggga ctctggggtt cgcgaaatga ccgaccaagc gacgcccaac
     4141 ctgccatcac gagatttcga ttccaccgcc gccttctatg aaaggttggg cttcggaatc
     4201 gttttccggg acgccggctg gatgatcctc cagcgcgggg atctcatgct ggagttcttc
     4261 gcccacccca acttgtttat tgcagcttat aatggttaca aataaagcaa tagcatcaca
     4321 aatttcacaa ataaagcatt tttttcactg cattctagtt gtggtttgtc caaactcatc
     4381 aatgtatctt atcatgtctg tataccgtcg acctctagct agagcttggc gtaatcatgg
     4441 tcatagctgt ttcctgtgtg aaattgttat ccgctcacaa ttccacacaa catacgagcc
     4501 ggaagcataa agtgtaaagc ctggggtgcc taatgagtga gctaactcac attaattgcg
     4561 ttgcgctcac tgcccgcttt ccagtcggga aacctgtcgt gccagctgca ttaatgaatc
     4621 ggccaacgcg cggggagagg cggtttgcgt attgggcgct cttccgcttc ctcgctcact
     4681 gactcgctgc gctcggtcgt tcggctgcgg cgagcggtat cagctcactc aaaggcggta
     4741 atacggttat ccacagaatc aggggataac gcaggaaaga acatgtgagc aaaaggccag
     4801 caaaaggcca ggaaccgtaa aaaggccgcg ttgctggcgt ttttccatag gctccgcccc
     4861 cctgacgagc atcacaaaaa tcgacgctca agtcagaggt ggcgaaaccc gacaggacta
     4921 taaagatacc aggcgtttcc ccctggaagc tccctcgtgc gctctcctgt tccgaccctg
     4981 ccgcttaccg gatacctgtc cgcctttctc ccttcgggaa gcgtggcgct ttctcatagc
     5041 tcacgctgta ggtatctcag ttcggtgtag gtcgttcgct ccaagctggg ctgtgtgcac
     5101 gaaccccccg ttcagcccga ccgctgcgcc ttatccggta actatcgtct tgagtccaac
     5161 ccggtaagac acgacttatc gccactggca gcagccactg gtaacaggat tagcagagcg
     5221 aggtatgtag gcggtgctac agagttcttg aagtggtggc ctaactacgg ctacactaga
     5281 agaacagtat ttggtatctg cgctctgctg aagccagtta ccttcggaaa aagagttggt
     5341 agctcttgat ccggcaaaca aaccaccgct ggtagcggtg gtttttttgt ttgcaagcag
     5401 cagattacgc gcagaaaaaa aggatctcaa gaagatcctt tgatcttttc tacggggtct
     5461 gacgctcagt ggaacgaaaa ctcacgttaa gggattttgg tcatgagatt atcaaaaagg
     5521 atcttcacct agatcctttt aaattaaaaa tgaagtttta aatcaatcta aagtatatat
     5581 gagtaaactt ggtctgacag ttaccaatgc ttaatcagtg aggcacctat ctcagcgatc
     5641 tgtctatttc gttcatccat agttgcctga ctccccgtcg tgtagataac tacgatacgg
     5701 gagggcttac catctggccc cagtgctgca atgataccgc gagacccacg ctcaccggct
     5761 ccagatttat cagcaataaa ccagccagcc ggaagggccg agcgcagaag tggtcctgca
     5821 actttatccg cctccatcca gtctattaat tgttgccggg aagctagagt aagtagttcg
     5881 ccagttaata gtttgcgcaa cgttgttgcc attgctacag gcatcgtggt gtcacgctcg
     5941 tcgtttggta tggcttcatt cagctccggt tcccaacgat caaggcgagt tacatgatcc
     6001 cccatgttgt gcaaaaaagc ggttagctcc ttcggtcctc cgatcgttgt cagaagtaag
     6061 ttggccgcag tgttatcact catggttatg gcagcactgc ataattctct tactgtcatg
     6121 ccatccgtaa gatgcttttc tgtgactggt gagtactcaa ccaagtcatt ctgagaatag
     6181 tgtatgcggc gaccgagttg ctcttgcccg gcgtcaatac gggataatac cgcgccacat
     6241 agcagaactt taaaagtgct catcattgga aaacgttctt cggggcgaaa actctcaagg
     6301 atcttaccgc tgttgagatc cagttcgatg taacccactc gtgcacccaa ctgatcttca
     6361 gcatctttta ctttcaccag cgtttctggg tgagcaaaaa caggaaggca aaatgccgca
     6421 aaaaagggaa taagggcgac acggaaatgt tgaatactca tactcttcct ttttcaatat
     6481 tattgaagca tttatcaggg ttattgtctc atgagcggat acatatttga atgtatttag
     6541 aaaaataaac aaataggggt tccgcgcaca tttccccgaa aagtgccacc tgacgtc
//
